Addgene plasmid #204269: pQE60 D193E wgMDH
Purpose: Bacterial expression of D193E wgMDH with IPTG induction - Active site mutant
Depositing lab: Malate dehydrogenase CUREs Community (MCC). Depositing organization: University of San Diego. Publication: Organelle and translocatable forms of glyoxysomal malate dehydrogenase. The effect of the N-terminal presequence. Cox B, Chit MM, Weaver T, Gietl C, Bailey J, Bell E, Banaszak L. FEBS J. 2005 Feb;272(3):643-54. doi: 10.1111/j.1742-4658.2004.04475.x. PubMed 15670147.
Backbone
  Vector backbone: pQE60
  Backbone manufacturer: Qiagen
  Backbone size w/o insert (bp): 3391
  Vector type: Bacterial Expression
Growth in bacteria
  Bacterial resistance: Ampicillin, 100 μg/mL
  Growth temperature: 37°C
  Growth strain: DH5alpha
  Copy number: Low Copy
Gene/Insert
  Gene/Insert name: MDHG_CITLA (alt name: watermelon glyoxysomal malate dehydrogenase)
  Species: Citrullus lanatus subsp. Vulgaris
  Insert size (bp): 987
  Mutation: D193E
  Tag / fusion protein: 6X His (C terminal on insert)
  Cloning method: Restriction Enzyme; 5′ cloning site NcoI (destroyed during cloning); 3′ cloning site BglII (not destroyed)
  Sequencing primers: 5′ CCCGAAAAGTGCCACCTG; 3′ CCAGTAATGACCTCAGAAC
Resource information
  A portion of this plasmid was derived from a plasmid made by: Received from Leonard J. Banaszak; Original construct from Christine Gietl
Terms and licenses: Academic/Nonprofit Terms; Industry Terms: Not Available to Industry
Depositor comments: For more information, please see the MDH CUREs Community website: https://www.mdhcures.org/
How to cite: pQE60 D193E wgMDH was a gift from Malate dehydrogenase CUREs Community (MCC) (Addgene plasmid # 204269 ; http://n2t.net/addgene:204269 ; RRID:Addgene_204269)
