[The description below was written by a language model from this plasmid's Addgene catalogue record and pLannotate feature annotations shown in this document.]
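Description:
pQE60 D193E wgMDH is a bacterial expression plasmid built on the Qiagen pQE60 backbone for IPTG-inducible production of a mutant watermelon (Citrullus lanatus) glyoxysomal malate dehydrogenase in E. coli. It is propagated through a ColE1/pMB1-type origin, with an adjacent pBR322 bom region and only a short remnant of rop. Selection is by ampicillin through a bla gene driven by its own promoter. The catalogue lists it as low copy. The sequenced plasmid is about 4.3 kb, consistent with the roughly 3.4 kb backbone plus an insert of just under 1 kb.

The malate dehydrogenase coding sequence (MDHG_CITLA, annotated as a fragment of the reference protein) was cloned between the NcoI and BglII sites, with NcoI destroyed in the process, and it carries the D193E substitution, described as an active-site mutation. It is fused at its C terminus to a 6xHis tag, which allows purification by immobilised metal affinity chromatography. A lac operator lies just upstream of the open reading frame, so that lac repressor blocks transcription until IPTG is added. The feature table does not annotate the promoter itself. No lacI gene is annotated either, so the repressor would need to come from the host. Transcription ends at the lambda t0 terminator. Downstream lies a partial chloramphenicol acetyltransferase cassette with a fragmentary cat promoter, followed by the rrnB T1 terminator. Chloramphenicol is not listed as a selection for this plasmid.

The construct comes from a community that runs course-based undergraduate research on malate dehydrogenase. It is suited to expressing and purifying the D193E variant for comparison with the wild-type enzyme, although the record does not specify particular assays.
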