Features (pLannotate 1.2.2; 12 found; start..end, strand, type, name):
     30..46      +  protein_bind   lac operator: The lac repressor binds to the lac operator to inhibit transcription in E. coli. This inhibition can be relieved by adding lactose or isopropyl-β-D-thiogalactopyranoside (IPTG). lac repressor encoded by lacI
     86..1042    +  CDS            MDHG_CITLA (fragment): Experimental evidence at protein level: Swiss-Prot protein existence level 1. From Citrullus lanatus (Watermelon) (Citrullus vulgaris).
   1049..1066    +  CDS            7xHis (fragment): 6xHis affinity tag
   1089..1183    +  terminator     lambda t0 terminator: transcription terminator from phage lambda
   1198..1226    +  promoter       cat promoter (fragment): promoter of the E. coli cat gene encoding chloramphenicol acetyltransferase
   1227..1890    +  CDS            CmR (fragment): chloramphenicol acetyltransferase; cat; confers resistance to chloramphenicol
   1955..2041    +  terminator     rrnB T1 terminator: Escherichia coli rrnB; transcription terminator T1 from the E. coli rrnB gene
   2053..2094    +  CDS            rop (fragment): Rop protein, which maintains plasmids at low copy number; rop
   2196..2336    +  misc_feature   bom: basis of mobility region from pBR322
   2522..3110    -  rep_origin     ori: high-copy-number ColE1/pMB1/pBR322/pUC origin of replication
   3281..4141    -  CDS            AmpR: β-lactamase; bla; confers resistance to ampicillin, carbenicillin, and related antibiotics
   4142..4246    -  promoter       AmpR promoter: bla
>Addgene plasmid #204269 | pQE60 D193E wgMDH | addgene full sequence | sequence record 411012 | Addgene NGS Result
CTCGAGAAATCATAAAAAATTTATTTGCTTTGTGAGCGGATAACAATTTCACACAGAATTCATTAAAGAG
GAGAAATTAACTATGGCTAAAGGCGGAGCTCCCGGGTTCAAAGTCGCAATACTTGGCGCTGCCGGTGGCA
TTGGCCAGCCCCTTGCGATGTTGATGAAGATGAATCCTCTGGTTTCTGTTCTACATCTATATGATGTAGT
CAATGCCCCTGGTGTCACCGCTGATATTAGCCACATGGACACGGGTGCTGTGGTGCGTGGATTCTTGGGG
CAGCAGCAGCTGGAGGCTGCGCTTACTGGCATGGATCTTATTATAGTCCCTGCAGGTGTTCCTCGAAAAC
CAGGAATGACGAGGGATGATCTGTTCAAAATAAACGCAGGAATTGTCAAGACTCTGTGTGAAGGGATTGC
AAAGTGTTGTCCAAGAGCCATTGTCAACCTGATCAGTAATCCTGTGAACTCCACCGTGCCCATCGCAGCT
GAAGTTTTCAAGAAGGCTGGAACTTATGATCCAAAGCGACTTCTGGGAGTTACAATGCTCGAAGTAGTCA
GAGCCAATACCTTTGTGGCAGAAGTATTGGGTCTTGATCCTCGGGATGTTGATGTTCCAGTTGTTGGCGG
TCATGCTGGTGTAACCATTTTGCCCCTTCTATCTCAGGTGAAGCCTCCAAGTTCTTTCACACAAGAAGAG
ATTAGTTACCTGACTGATAGGATTCAAAATGGTGGAACAGAAGTTGTCGAGGCCAAAGCAGGAGCTGGTT
CAGCAACTCTCTCAATGGCTTATGCTGCCGTTAAGTTTGCAGATGCATGCCTCAGGGGCTTAAGAGGAGA
TGCTGGTGTCATTGAATGCGCGTTTGTGTCTTCTCAGGTGACTGAACTTCCATTCTTTGCATCAAAAGTA
CGACTTGGTCGCAATGGTATCGAAGAAGTATACTCCCTTGGCCCGCTAAATGAGTATGAGAGGATTGGAT
TGGAGAAAGCGAAGAAAGAGTTGGCAGGAAGCATTGAGAAGGGAGTTTCCTTCATCAGAAGCAGATCTCA
TCACCATCACCATCACTAAGCTTAATTAGCTGAGCTTGGACTCCTGTTGATAGATCCAGTAATGACCTCA
GAACTCCATCTGGATTTGTTCAGAACGCTCGGTTGCCGCCGGGCGTTTTTTATTGGTGAGAATCCAAGCT
AGCTTGGCGAGATTTTCAGGAGCTAAGGAAGCTAAAATGGAGAAAAAAATCACTGGATATACCACCGTTG
ATATATCCCAATGGCATCGTAAAGAACATTTTGAGGCATTTCAGTCAGTTGCTCAATGTACCTATAACCA
GACCGTTCAGCTGGATATTACGGCCTTTTTAAAGACCGTAAAGAAAAATAAGCACAAGTTTTATCCGGCC
TTTATTCACATTCTTGCCCGCCTGATGAATGCTCATCCGGAATTTCGTATGGCAATGAAAGACGGTGAGC
TGGTGATATGGGATAGTGTTCACCCTTGTTACACCGTTTTCCATGAGCAAACTGAAACGTTTTCATCGCT
CTGGAGTGAATACCACGACGATTTCCGGCAGTTTCTACACATATATTCGCAAGATGTGGCGTGTTACGGT
GAAAACCTGGCCTATTTCCCTAAAGGGTTTATTGAGAATATGTTTTTCGTCTCAGCCAATCCCTGGGTGA
GTTTCACCAGTTTTGATTTAAACGTGGCCAATATGGACAACTTCTTCGCCCCCGTTTTCACCATGCATGG
GCAAATATTATACGCAAGGCGACAAGGTGCTGATGCCGCTGGCGATTCAGGTTCATCATGCCGTTTGTGA
TGGCTTCCATGTCGGCAGAATGCTTAATGAATTACAACAGTACTGCGATGAGTGGCAGGGCGGGGCGTAA
TTTTTTTAAGGCAGTTATTGGTGCCCTTAAACGCCTGGGGTAATGACTCTCTAGCTTGAGGCATCAAATA
AAACGAAAGGCTCAGTCGAAAGACTGGGCCTTTCGTTTTATCTGTTGTTTGTCGGTGAACGCTCTCCTGA
GTAGGACAAATCCGCCCTCTAGAGCTGCCTCGCGCGTTTCGGTGATGACGGTGAAAACCTCTGACACATG
CAGCTCCCGGAGACGGTCACAGCTTGTCTGTAAGCGGATGCCGGGAGCAGACAAGCCCGTCAGGGCGCGT
CAGCGGGTGTTGGCGGGTGTCGGGGCGCAGCCATGACCCAGTCACGTAGCGATAGCGGAGTGTATACTGG
CTTAACTATGCGGCATCAGAGCAGATTGTACTGAGAGTGCACCATATGCGGTGTGAAATACCGCACAGAT
GCGTAAGGAGAAAATACCGCATCAGGCGCTCTTCCGCTTCCTCGCTCACTGACTCGCTGCGCTCGGTCGT
TCGGCTGCGGCGAGCGGTATCAGCTCACTCAAAGGCGGTAATACGGTTATCCACAGAATCAGGGGATAAC
GCAGGAAAGAACATGTGAGCAAAAGGCCAGCAAAAGGCCAGGAACCGTAAAAAGGCCGCGTTGCTGGCGT
TTTTCCATAGGCTCCGCCCCCCTGACGAGCATCACAAAAATCGACGCTCAAGTCAGAGGTGGCGAAACCC
GACAGGACTATAAAGATACCAGGCGTTTCCCCCTGGAAGCTCCCTCGTGCGCTCTCCTGTTCCGACCCTG
CCGCTTACCGGATACCTGTCCGCCTTTCTCCCTTCGGGAAGCGTGGCGCTTTCTCATAGCTCACGCTGTA
GGTATCTCAGTTCGGTGTAGGTCGTTCGCTCCAAGCTGGGCTGTGTGCACGAACCCCCCGTTCAGCCCGA
CCGCTGCGCCTTATCCGGTAACTATCGTCTTGAGTCCAACCCGGTAAGACACGACTTATCGCCACTGGCA
GCAGCCACTGGTAACAGGATTAGCAGAGCGAGGTATGTAGGCGGTGCTACAGAGTTCTTGAAGTGGTGGC
CTAACTACGGCTACACTAGAAGGACAGTATTTGGTATCTGCGCTCTGCTGAAGCCAGTTACCTTCGGAAA
AAGAGTTGGTAGCTCTTGATCCGGCAAACAAACCACCGCTGGTAGCGGTGGTTTTTTTGTTTGCAAGCAG
CAGATTACGCGCAGAAAAAAAGGATCTCAAGAAGATCCTTTGATCTTTTCTACGGGGTCTGACGCTCAGT
GGAACGAAAACTCACGTTAAGGGATTTTGGTCATGAGATTATCAAAAAGGATCTTCACCTAGATCCTTTT
AAATTAAAAATGAAGTTTTAAATCAATCTAAAGTATATATGAGTAAACTTGGTCTGACAGTTACCAATGC
TTAATCAGTGAGGCACCTATCTCAGCGATCTGTCTATTTCGTTCATCCATAGTTGCCTGACTCCCCGTCG
TGTAGATAACTACGATACGGGAGGGCTTACCATCTGGCCCCAGTGCTGCAATGATACCGCGAGACCCACG
CTCACCGGCTCCAGATTTATCAGCAATAAACCAGCCAGCCGGAAGGGCCGAGCGCAGAAGTGGTCCTGCA
ACTTTATCCGCCTCCATCCAGTCTATTAATTGTTGCCGGGAAGCTAGAGTAAGTAGTTCGCCAGTTAATA
GTTTGCGCAACGTTGTTGCCATTGCTACAGGCATCGTGGTGTCACGCTCGTCGTTTGGTATGGCTTCATT
CAGCTCCGGTTCCCAACGATCAAGGCGAGTTACATGATCCCCCATGTTGTGCAAAAAAGCGGTTAGCTCC
TTCGGTCCTCCGATCGTTGTCAGAAGTAAGTTGGCCGCAGTGTTATCACTCATGGTTATGGCAGCACTGC
ATAATTCTCTTACTGTCATGCCATCCGTAAGATGCTTTTCTGTGACTGGTGAGTACTCAACCAAGTCATT
CTGAGAATAGTGTATGCGGCGACCGAGTTGCTCTTGCCCGGCGTCAATACGGGATAATACCGCGCCACAT
AGCAGAACTTTAAAAGTGCTCATCATTGGAAAACGTTCTTCGGGGCGAAAACTCTCAAGGATCTTACCGC
TGTTGAGATCCAGTTCGATGTAACCCACTCGTGCACCCAACTGATCTTCAGCATCTTTTACTTTCACCAG
CGTTTCTGGGTGAGCAAAAACAGGAAGGCAAAATGCCGCAAAAAAGGGAATAAGGGCGACACGGAAATGT
TGAATACTCATACTCTTCCTTTTTCAATATTATTGAAGCATTTATCAGGGTTATTGTCTCATGAGCGGAT
ACATATTTGAATGTATTTAGAAAAATAAACAAATAGGGGTTCCGCGCACATTTCCCCGAAAAGTGCCACC
TGACGTCTAAGAAACCATTATTATCATGACATTAACCTATAAAAATAGGCGTATCACGAGGCCCTTTCGT
CTTCAC
